Addgene plasmid #230522: AiP1278 - pAAV-AiE2052m-minBG-SYFP2-WPRE3-BGHpA
Purpose: AiE2052m is an enhancer sequence, designed to drive AAV-mediated transgene expression in specific populations of brain cells
Depositing lab: Allen Institute for Brain Science & Bosiljka Tasic. Depositing organization: Allen Institute. Publication: A suite of enhancer AAVs and transgenic mouse lines for genetic access to cortical cell types. Ben-Simon Y, Hooper M, Narayan S, Daigle TL, Dwivedi D, Way SW, Oster A, Stafford DA, Mich JK, Taormina MJ, Martinez RA, Opitz-Araya X, Roth JR, Alexander JR, Allen S, Amster A, Arbuckle J, Ayala A, Baker PM, Bakken TE, Barcelli T, Barta S, Bendrick J, Bertagnolli D, Bielstein C, Bishwakarma P, Bowlus J, Boyer G, Brouner K, Casian B, Casper T, Chakka AB, Chakrabarty R, Chance RK, Chavan S, Clark M, Colbert K, Collman F, Daniel S, Departee M, DiValentin P, Donadio N, Dotson N, Egdorf T, Fliss T, Gabitto M, Garcia J, Gary A, Gasperini M, Gloe J, Goldy J, Gore BB, Graybuck L, Greisman N, Haeseleer F, Halterman C, Haradon Z, Hastings SD, Helback O, Ho W, Hockemeyer D, Huang C, Huff S, Hunker A, Johansen N, Jones D, Juneau Z, Kalmbach B, Kannan M, Khem S, Kussick E, Kutsal R, Larsen R, Lee C, Lee AY, Leibly M, Lenz GH, Li S, Liang E, Lusk N, Madigan Z, Malloy J, Malone J, McCue R, Melchor J, Mollenkopf T, Moosman S, Morin E, Newman D, Ng L, Ngo K, Omstead V, Otto S, Oyama A, Pena N, Pham T, Phillips E, Pom CA, Potekhina L, Ransford S, Ray PL, Rette D, Reynoldson C, Rimorin C, Rocha D, Ruiz A, Sanchez REA, Sawyer L, Sedeno-Cortes A, Sevigny JP, Shapovalova N, Shepard N, Shulga L, Sigler AR, Siverts L, Soliman S, Somasundaram S, Staats B, Stewart K, Szelenyi E, Tieu M, Trader C, Tran A, van Velthoven CTJ, Walker M, Wang Y, Weed N, Wirthlin M, Wood T, Wynalda B, Yao Z, Zhou T, Ariza J, Dee N, Reding M, Ronellenfitch K, Mufti S, Sunkin SM, Smith KA, Esposito L, Waters J, Thyagarajan B, Yao S, Lein ES, Zeng H, Levi BP, Ngai J, Ting JT, Tasic B. Cell. 2025 May 16:S0092-8674(25)00513-6. doi: 10.1016/j.cell.2025.05.002. PubMed 40403729.
Backbone
  Vector backbone: pAAV2
  Vector type: AAV
Growth in bacteria
  Bacterial resistance: Ampicillin, 100 μg/mL
  Growth temperature: 37°C
  Growth strain: NEB Stable
  Copy number: High Copy
Gene/Insert
  Gene/Insert name: SYFP2
  Species: Synthetic
  Promoter: minBG
  Cloning method: Restriction Enzyme; 5′ cloning site MluI (unknown if destroyed); 3′ cloning site AflII (unknown if destroyed)
Terms and licenses: Academic/Nonprofit Terms; Industry Terms: Not Available to Industry
How to cite: AiP1278 - pAAV-AiE2052m-minBG-SYFP2-WPRE3-BGHpA was a gift from Allen Institute for Brain Science & Bosiljka Tasic (Addgene plasmid # 230522 ; http://n2t.net/addgene:230522 ; RRID:Addgene_230522)
