[The description below was written by a language model from this plasmid's Addgene catalogue record and pLannotate feature annotations shown in this document.]
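Description:
AiP1278 - pAAV-AiE2052m-minBG-SYFP2-WPRE3-BGHpA is a 4,729-nt AAV transfer plasmid built on a pAAV2 backbone and intended for packaging a reporter genome into recombinant adeno-associated virus for delivery to brain tissue. In bacteria it replicates from a high-copy ColE1/pUC-type origin and is selected with ampicillin through the β-lactamase gene and its native promoter. The backbone also carries an f1 phage origin and short remnants of pBR322 bom and rop sequences. The expression cassette is flanked by AAV2 inverted terminal repeats, which supply the cis signals for genome replication and encapsidation. The annotation detects the downstream ITR in full but only short fragments of the upstream one, which may reflect how difficult these hairpin repeats are to sequence and annotate, or a real truncation. The listed recombination-deficient growth strain is consistent with the usual need to keep ITRs stable.

The payload places the AiE2052m enhancer upstream of a minimal beta-globin promoter (minBG). A minimal promoter has little activity on its own, so expression depends on the enhancer, which the record describes as designed to drive expression in specific populations of brain cells; it does not state which populations. Neither the enhancer nor minBG is annotated in the feature table, but both presumably lie in the unannotated stretch between the upstream ITR and the coding sequence. The reporter is SYFP2, a rapidly maturing monomeric yellow fluorescent protein derived from Aequorea victoria. It is followed by WPRE3, a shortened woodchuck hepatitis virus posttranscriptional element (annotated as two WPRE fragments) that boosts transcript expression, and by the bovine growth hormone polyadenylation signal. The construct belongs to a collection of enhancer AAVs for genetic access to cortical cell types, where it serves to label enhancer-defined cells fluorescently and to assess the enhancer's specificity.
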