Features (pLannotate 1.2.2; 14 found; start..end, strand, type, name):
     12..39      +  repeat_region  AAV2 ITR (fragment): inverted terminal repeat of adeno-associated virus serotype 2 inverted
     68..95      +  repeat_region  AAV2 ITR (fragment): inverted terminal repeat of adeno-associated virus serotype 2 inverted
    747..1463    +  CDS            SYFP2: SYFP2 is a basic (constitutively fluorescent) yellow fluorescent protein published in 2006, derived from Aequorea victoria. It is reported to be a very rapidly-maturing monomer with moderate acid sensitivity.
   1503..1660    +  misc_feature   WPRE (fragment): woodchuck hepatitis virus posttranscriptional regulatory element
   1666..1746    +  misc_feature   WPRE (fragment): woodchuck hepatitis virus posttranscriptional regulatory element
   1763..1874    +  polyA_signal   bGH poly(A) signal: bovine growth hormone polyadenylation signal
   1992..2132    +  repeat_region  AAV2 ITR: inverted terminal repeat of adeno-associated virus serotype 2 inverted
   2137..2188    -  misc_feature   bom (fragment): basis of mobility region from pBR322
   2207..2662    +  rep_origin     f1 ori (sequence partly withheld): f1 bacteriophage origin of replication; arrow indicates direction of (+) strand synthesis
   2663..2712    -  misc_feature   bom (fragment): basis of mobility region from pBR322
   2814..2849    -  CDS            rop (fragment): Rop protein, which maintains plasmids at low copy number; rop
   2944..3048    +  promoter       AmpR promoter: bla
   3049..3909    +  CDS            AmpR: β-lactamase; bla; confers resistance to ampicillin, carbenicillin, and related antibiotics
   4080..4668    +  rep_origin     ori: high-copy-number ColE1/pMB1/pBR322/pUC origin of replication
>Addgene plasmid #230522 | AiP1278 - pAAV-AiE2052m-minBG-SYFP2-WPRE3-BGHpA | addgene full sequence | sequence record 461953 | Addgene NGS Result
CCTGCAGGCAGCTGCGCGCTCGCTCGCTCACTGAGGCCGCCCGGGCGTCGGGCGACCTTTGGTCGCCCGG
CCTCAGTGAGCGAGCGAGCGCGCAGAGAGGGAGTGGCCAACTCCATCACTAGGGGTTCCTGCGGCCGCAC
GCGTATATGGATGTCTTACCTGCATGAATACTTGTGTACCACATGTATGCCTTTCTCCATGGAGGCCAGA
AGAGGGTATCAGATTCCCTGGAACTGAAGTTACAGATAGTTGTGAGCTGCCATGTGGGTACTGGAAATAC
ATGTGTCTAATTTTAAGGACCAGCTCCTACTGAGGACATAAATGTTATGTTTCTTAAAAGTCTATACCAT
AAGAATCTTCTTCAGATCTTGGTGTGAAGATTCTTACCCCAGATTGGTTACAGAAGCGGTACCAGGTGGG
TGGATCCCATCAAAAGCTTTAGTGAGAAATCACCCTTTTCCTTCACAGCAGCCCAGCTGACTGGTGAACT
TTGCCGAACTGTAAAATATCAAACCTTTGGGAAGCTTTCTGCAACACGAGAAGTTTTAATCCTTCAATAT
TAAAAAGAAAAATAAGAAAAAAAAACTGTGGAGAAGTCACGAACAGGAGAAACAAAAAGGAATTGTGCAC
AGGGTCAGTCGCTTAAGGAGCTCGGGCTGGGCATAAAAGTCAGGGCAGAGCCATCTATTGCTTACATTTG
CTTCTGGGATCCAGATCTTTCGAAGCTAGCGCTACCGGTCGCCACCATGGTGAGCAAGGGCGAGGAGCTG
TTCACCGGGGTGGTGCCCATCCTGGTCGAGCTGGACGGCGACGTAAACGGCCACAAGTTCAGCGTGTCCG
GCGAGGGCGAGGGCGATGCCACCTACGGCAAGCTGACCCTGAAGCTGATCTGCACCACCGGCAAGCTGCC
CGTGCCCTGGCCCACCCTCGTGACCACCCTGGGCTACGGCGTGCAGTGCTTCGCCCGCTACCCCGACCAC
ATGAAGCAGCACGACTTCTTCAAGTCCGCCATGCCCGAAGGCTACGTCCAGGAGCGCACCATCTTCTTCA
AGGACGACGGCAACTACAAGACCCGCGCCGAGGTGAAGTTCGAGGGCGACACCCTGGTGAACCGCATCGA
GCTGAAGGGCATCGACTTCAAGGAGGACGGCAACATCCTGGGGCACAAGCTGGAGTACAACTACAACAGC
CACAACGTCTATATCACCGCCGACAAGCAGAAGAACGGCATCAAGGCCAACTTCAAGATCCGCCACAACA
TCGAGGACGGCGGCGTGCAGCTCGCCGACCACTACCAGCAGAACACCCCCATCGGCGACGGCCCCGTGCT
GCTGCCCGACAACCACTACCTGAGCTACCAGTCCAAGCTGAGCAAAGACCCCAACGAGAAGCGCGATCAC
ATGGTCCTGCTGGAGTTCGTGACCGCCGCCGGGATCACTCTCGGCATGGACGAGCTGTACAAGTAAGTCG
ACGGCGCGCCGCGGCCGCGAATTCGATATCATAATCAACCTCTGGATTACAAAATTTGTGAAAGATTGAC
TGGTATTCTTAACTATGTTGCTCCTTTTACGCTATGTGGATACGCTGCTTTAATGCCTTTGTATCATGCT
ATTGCTTCCCGTATGGCTTTCATTTTCTCCTCCTTGTATAAATCCTGGTTAGTTCTTGCCACGGCGGAAC
TCATCGCCGCCTGCCTTGCCCGCTGCTGGACAGGGGCTCGGCTGTTGGGCACTGACAATTCCGTGGCTCG
AGAGATCTTCGACTGTGCCTTCTAGTTGCCAGCCATCTGTTGTTTGCCCCTCCCCCGTGCCTTCCTTGAC
CCTGGAAGGTGCCACTCCCACTGTCCTTTCCTAATAAAATGAGGAAATTGCATCGCATTGTCTGAGTAGG
TGTCATTCTATTCTGGGGGGTGGGGTGGGGCAGGACAGCAAGGGGGAGGATTGGGAAGACAATAGCAGGC
ATGAGATCTCACGTGCGGACCGAGCGGCCGCAGGAACCCCTAGTGATGGAGTTGGCCACTCCCTCTCTGC
GCGCTCGCTCGCTCACTGAGGCCGGGCGACCAAAGGTCGCCCGACGCCCGGGCTTTGCCCGGGCGGCCTC
AGTGAGCGAGCGAGCGCGCAGCTGCCTGCAGGGGCGCCTGATGCGGTATTTTCTCCTTACGCATCTGTGC
GGTATTTCACACCGCATA
[95 nt withheld, positions 2189-2283]
T
[46 nt withheld, positions 2285-2330]
C
[141 nt withheld, positions 2332-2472]
CCTTTGACGTTGGAGTCCACGTTCTTT
[37 nt withheld, positions 2500-2536]
ACTCTATCTCGGGCTATTCTTTTGATTTATAAGGGATTTTGCCGATTTCGGTCTATTGGTTAAAAAATGA
GCTGATTTAACAAAAATTTAACGCGAATTTTAACAAAATATTAACGTTTACAATTTTATGGTGCACTCTC
AGTACAATCTGCTCTGATGCCGCATAGTTAAGCCAGCCCCGACACCCGCCAACACCCGCTGACGCGCCCT
GACGGGCTTGTCTGCTCCCGGCATCCGCTTACAGACAAGCTGTGACCGTCTCCGGGAGCTGCATGTGTCA
GAGGTTTTCACCGTCATCACCGAAACGCGCGAGACGAAAGGGCCTCGTGATACGCCTATTTTTATAGGTT
AATGTCATGATAATAATGGTTTCTTAGACGTCAGGTGGCACTTTTCGGGGAAATGTGCGCGGAACCCCTA
TTTGTTTATTTTTCTAAATACATTCAAATATGTATCCGCTCATGAGACAATAACCCTGATAAATGCTTCA
ATAATATTGAAAAAGGAAGAGTATGAGTATTCAACATTTCCGTGTCGCCCTTATTCCCTTTTTTGCGGCA
TTTTGCCTTCCTGTTTTTGCTCACCCAGAAACGCTGGTGAAAGTAAAAGATGCTGAAGATCAGTTGGGTG
CACGAGTGGGTTACATCGAACTGGATCTCAACAGCGGTAAGATCCTTGAGAGTTTTCGCCCCGAAGAACG
TTTTCCAATGATGAGCACTTTTAAAGTTCTGCTATGTGGCGCGGTATTATCCCGTATTGACGCCGGGCAA
GAGCAACTCGGTCGCCGCATACACTATTCTCAGAATGACTTGGTTGAGTACTCACCAGTCACAGAAAAGC
ATCTTACGGATGGCATGACAGTAAGAGAATTATGCAGTGCTGCCATAACCATGAGTGATAACACTGCGGC
CAACTTACTTCTGACAACGATCGGAGGACCGAAGGAGCTAACCGCTTTTTTGCACAACATGGGGGATCAT
GTAACTCGCCTTGATCGTTGGGAACCGGAGCTGAATGAAGCCATACCAAACGACGAGCGTGACACCACGA
TGCCTGTAGCAATGGCAACAACGTTGCGCAAACTATTAACTGGCGAACTACTTACTCTAGCTTCCCGGCA
ACAATTAATAGACTGGATGGAGGCGGATAAAGTTGCAGGACCACTTCTGCGCTCGGCCCTTCCGGCTGGC
TGGTTTATTGCTGATAAATCTGGAGCCGGTGAGCGTGGGTCTCGCGGTATCATTGCAGCACTGGGGCCAG
ATGGTAAGCCCTCCCGTATCGTAGTTATCTACACGACGGGGAGTCAGGCAACTATGGATGAACGAAATAG
ACAGATCGCTGAGATAGGTGCCTCACTGATTAAGCATTGGTAACTGTCAGACCAAGTTTACTCATATATA
CTTTAGATTGATTTAAAACTTCATTTTTAATTTAAAAGGATCTAGGTGAAGATCCTTTTTGATAATCTCA
TGACCAAAATCCCTTAACGTGAGTTTTCGTTCCACTGAGCGTCAGACCCCGTAGAAAAGATCAAAGGATC
TTCTTGAGATCCTTTTTTTCTGCGCGTAATCTGCTGCTTGCAAACAAAAAAACCACCGCTACCAGCGGTG
GTTTGTTTGCCGGATCAAGAGCTACCAACTCTTTTTCCGAAGGTAACTGGCTTCAGCAGAGCGCAGATAC
CAAATACTGTTCTTCTAGTGTAGCCGTAGTTAGGCCACCACTTCAAGAACTCTGTAGCACCGCCTACATA
CCTCGCTCTGCTAATCCTGTTACCAGTGGCTGCTGCCAGTGGCGATAAGTCGTGTCTTACCGGGTTGGAC
TCAAGACGATAGTTACCGGATAAGGCGCAGCGGTCGGGCTGAACGGGGGGTTCGTGCACACAGCCCAGCT
TGGAGCGAACGACCTACACCGAACTGAGATACCTACAGCGTGAGCTATGAGAAAGCGCCACGCTTCCCGA
AGGGAGAAAGGCGGACAGGTATCCGGTAAGCGGCAGGGTCGGAACAGGAGAGCGCACGAGGGAGCTTCCA
GGGGGAAACGCCTGGTATCTTTATAGTCCTGTCGGGTTTCGCCACCTCTGACTTGAGCGTCGATTTTTGT
GATGCTCGTCAGGGGGGCGGAGCCTATGGAAAAACGCCAGCAACGCGGCCTTTTTACGGTTCCTGGCCTT
TTGCTGGCCTTTTGCTCACATGT
